Addgene plasmid #186048: AAV-CAG-FLEX-LifeAct-jGCaMP8m-WPRE
Purpose: AAV-mediated expression of LifeAct-jGCaMP8m under the CAG promoter, Cre-dependent expression
Depositing lab: Loren Looger. Depositing organization: HHMI, Janelia Research Campus.
Backbone
  Vector backbone: AAV
  Vector type: Mammalian Expression, AAV
Growth in bacteria
  Bacterial resistance: Ampicillin, 100 μg/mL
  Growth temperature: 30°C
  Growth strain: NEB Stable
  Copy number: Low Copy
Gene/Insert
  Gene/Insert name: LifeAct-jGCaMP8m
  Species: Synthetic
  Insert size (bp): 1320
  Promoter: CAG
  Tag / fusion protein: LifeAct-6xHis (N terminal on insert)
  Cloning method: Gibson Cloning
Terms and licenses: Academic/Nonprofit Terms; Industry Terms: Not Available to Industry
How to cite: AAV-CAG-FLEX-LifeAct-jGCaMP8m-WPRE was a gift from Loren Looger (Addgene plasmid # 186048 ; http://n2t.net/addgene:186048 ; RRID:Addgene_186048)
