[The description below was written by a language model from this plasmid's Addgene catalogue record and pLannotate feature annotations shown in this document.]
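Description:
AAV-CAG-FLEX-LifeAct-jGCaMP8m-WPRE is an adeno-associated virus transfer plasmid for Cre-dependent expression of an actin-targeted genetically encoded calcium indicator in mammalian cells. The expression cassette lies between two AAV2 inverted terminal repeats, which allow the intervening DNA to be packaged into recombinant AAV particles when helper functions are supplied. The bacterial portion carries a ColE1/pUC-type origin, an f1 phage origin and an ampicillin resistance gene with its own promoter. The catalogue lists the plasmid as low copy and grown in a recombination-deficient strain, in keeping with the tendency of ITRs to rearrange.

Transcription is driven by the CAG promoter, seen in the annotation as a CMV enhancer fragment followed by chicken β-actin/rabbit β-globin chimeric intron sequences. Downstream sits a FLEX (double-inverted) switch: the coding sequence is on the reverse strand and is flanked on each side by a lox2272 and a loxP site, the pairs facing each other. Without Cre the open reading frame is antisense to the promoter and is not expressed. Cre recombination inverts the cassette and then excises one site of each pair, locking it in the sense orientation. The synthetic insert, about 1.3 kb, encodes jGCaMP8m with an N-terminal LifeAct-6xHis fusion. LifeAct is a short F-actin-binding peptide that localises the sensor to the actin cytoskeleton. The annotation tool labels this region as a GCaMP6s fragment, reflecting homology among GCaMP variants rather than a different payload. A WPRE enhances transcript stability and expression, and an SV40 polyadenylation signal terminates the message. The short HBB, large T antigen, lacI and lacZα hits are probably incidental remnants. The sequence record is described as a partial NGS result.
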