Features (pLannotate 1.2.2; 21 found; start..end, strand, type, name):
     42..174     -  repeat_region  AAV2 ITR (fragment): inverted terminal repeat of adeno-associated virus serotype 2 inverted
    235..483     +  enhancer       CMV enhancer (fragment): human cytomegalovirus immediate early enhancer
    763..898     +  intron         hybrid intron (fragment): hybrid between chicken β-actin (CBA) and minute virus of mice (MMV) introns (Gray et al., 2011)
    987..1117    +  intron         chimeric intron (fragment): chimera between introns from chicken β-actin and rabbit β-globin
   1115..1180    +  CDS            HBB (fragment): HBB_LEPEU - Experimental evidence at protein level: Swiss-Prot protein existence level 1. Involved in oxygen transport from the lung to the various peripheral tissues. From Lepus europaeus (European hare).
   1179..1212    -  protein_bind   lox2272: Cre-mediated recombination occurs in the 8-bp core sequence (GGATACTT). lox2272 sites are compatible with each other, but incompatible with loxP or loxN sites (Lee and Saito, 1988). Cre recombinase
   1275..1308    -  protein_bind   loxP: Cre-mediated recombination occurs in the 8-bp core sequence (GCATACAT). Cre recombinase
   1319..2491    -  CDS            GCaMP6s (fragment): improved fluorescent protein-based calcium sensor (Chen et al., 2013)
   2655..2688    +  protein_bind   lox2272: Cre-mediated recombination occurs in the 8-bp core sequence (GGATACTT). lox2272 sites are compatible with each other, but incompatible with loxP or loxN sites (Lee and Saito, 1988). Cre recombinase
   2759..2792    +  protein_bind   loxP: Cre-mediated recombination occurs in the 8-bp core sequence (GCATACAT). Cre recombinase
   2810..2834    +  misc_feature   MCS (fragment): pBluescript multiple cloning site
   2834..3422    +  misc_feature   WPRE: woodchuck hepatitis virus posttranscriptional regulatory element
   3465..3586    -  polyA_signal   SV40 poly(A) signal: SV40 polyadenylation signal
   3609..3677    -  CDS            large T antigen (fragment): large T antigen from SV40 (simian virus 40)
   3748..3881    +  repeat_region  AAV2 ITR: inverted terminal repeat of adeno-associated virus serotype 2 inverted
   3875..3931    -  CDS            lacI (fragment): lac repressor; lacI; The lac repressor binds to the lac operator to inhibit transcription in E. coli. This inhibition can be relieved by adding lactose or isopropyl-β-D-thiogalactopyranoside (IPTG).
   4114..4702    -  rep_origin     ori: high-copy-number ColE1/pMB1/pBR322/pUC origin of replication
   4873..5733    -  CDS            AmpR: β-lactamase; bla; confers resistance to ampicillin, carbenicillin, and related antibiotics
   5734..5838    -  promoter       AmpR promoter: bla
   5891..6319    -  rep_origin     f1 ori (sequence partly withheld): f1 bacteriophage origin of replication; arrow indicates direction of (+) strand synthesis
   6324..47      -  CDS            lacZα (fragment) (across the origin): LacZα fragment of β-galactosidase; lacZ fragment
>Addgene plasmid #186048 | AAV-CAG-FLEX-LifeAct-jGCaMP8m-WPRE | addgene full sequence | sequence record 370148 | Addgene Partial NGS Result
GTTGGGAAGGGCGATCGGTGCGGGCCTCTTCGCTATTACGCCAGCTGCGCGCTCGCTCGCTCACTGAGGC
CGCCCGGGCAAAGCCCGGGCGTCGGGCGACCTTTGGTCGCCCGGCCTCAGTGAGCGAGCGAGCGCGCAGA
GAGGGAGTGGCCAACTCCATCACTAGGGGTTCCTTGTAGTTAATGATTAACCCGCCATGCTACTTATCTA
CGTAGCCATGCTCTAGGAAGAGTACCATTGACGTCAATAATGACGTATGTTCCCATAGTAACGCCAATAG
GGACTTTCCATTGACGTCAATGGGTGGAGTATTTACGGTAAACTGCCCACTTGGCAGTACATCAAGTGTA
TCATATGCCAAGTACGCCCCCTATTGACGTCAATGACGGTAAATGGCCCGCCTGGCATTATGCCCAGTAC
ATGACCTTATGGGACTTTCCTACTTGGCAGTACATCTACGTATTAGTCATCGCTATTACCATGGTCGAGG
TGAGCCCCACGTTCTGCTTCACTCTCCCCATCTCCCCCCCCTCCCCACCCCCAATTTTGTATTTATTTAT
TTTTTAATTATTTTGTGCAGCGATGGGGGCGGGGGGGGGGGGGGGGCGCGCGCCRGGGGGGGGGGGGGGG
GGGGGGGGGGGGGGGGGGGSGRGGSGGRGRGGKGCGGCGGCAGCCAATCAGAGCGGCGCGCTCCGAAAGT
TTCCTTTTATGGCGAGGCGGCGGCGGCGGCGGCCCTATAAAAAGCGAAGCGCGCGGCGGGCGGGAGTCGC
TGCGCGCTGCCTTCGCCCCGTGCCCCGCTCCGCCGCCGCCTCGCGCCGCCCGCCCCGGCTCTGACTGACC
GCGTTACTCCCACAGGTGAGCGGGCGGGACGGCCCTTCTCCTCCGGGCTGTAATTAGCGCTTGGTTTAAT
GACGGCTTGTTTCTTTTCTGTGGCTGCGTGAAAGCCTTGAGGGGCTCCGGGAGGGCCCTTTGTGCGGGGG
GAGCGGCTCGGGGCTGTCCGCGGGGGGACGGCTGCCTTCGGGGGGGACGGGGCAGGGCGGGGTTCGGCTT
CTGGCGTGTGACCGGCGGCTCTAGAGCCTCTGCTAACCATGTTCATGCCTTCTTCTTTTTCCTACAGCTC
CTGGGCAACGTGCTGGTTATTGTGCTGTCTCATCATTTTGGCAAAGAATTGGATCCCCATAACTTCGTAT
AAAGTATCCTATACGAAGTTATATCAAAATAGGAAGACCAATGCTTCACCATCGACCCGAATTGCCAAGC
ATCACCATCGACCCATAACTTCGTATAATGTATGCTATACGAAGTTATACTAGAGCTTTCACTTCGCTGT
CATCATTTGTACAAACTCTTCGTAGTTTACCTGACCATCCCCATCGATGTCTGCTTCCCTGATCATTTCA
TCAACCTCTTCATCTGTTAACTTCTCTCCAAGGTTTGTCATCACGTGGCGAAGCTCTGCTGCACTGATGT
AGCCATTGCCATCCTTATCAAACACACCGAACGCTTCTCTAATTTCTTCTTCCGTGTCCCTGTATTTCAT
TTTTCTTGCCATCATTGTCAGGAACTCAGGGAAGTCGATTGTGCCGTCACCGTCGGCATCTACTTCATTG
ATCATGTCCTGCAGCTCTGCTTCTGTGGGGTTCTGCCCCAGAGACCGCATCACCGTCCCCAGCTCCTTGG
TTGTTATTGTCCCATCCCCGTCCTTGTCAAATAGGGAGAAAGCCTCTTTGTATTCTGCGATCTGCTCTTC
AGTCAGTTGGTCCGGCAGGTTGTACTCCAGCTTGTGCCCCAGGATGTTGCCGTCCTCCTTGAAGTCGATG
CCCTTCAGCTCGATGCGGTTCACCAGGGTGTCGCCCTCGAACTTCACCTCGGCGCGGGTCTTGTAGTTGC
CGTCGTCCTTGAAGAAGATGGTGCGCTCCTGGATGTAGCCTTCGGGCATGGCGGACTTGAAGAAGTCGTG
CTGCTTCATGTGGTCGGGGTAGCGGCTGAAGCACTGCACGCCGTAGGTCAGGGTGGTCACGAGGGTGGGC
CAGGGCACGGGCAGCTTGCCGGTGGTGCAGATGAACTTCAGGGTCAGCTTGCCGTAGGTGGCATCGCCCT
CACCCTCGCCGGACACGCTGAACTTGTGGCCGTTTACGTCGCCGTCCAGCTCGACCAGGATGGGCACCAC
CCCGGTGAACAGCTCCTCGCCCTTGCTCACCATGCTCCCTCCGGTACCGCCCTTGTACAGCTCGTCCATG
CCGAGAGTGATCCCGGCGGCGGTCACGAACTCCAGCAGGACCATGTGATCGCGCTTCTCGTTGGGGTCTT
TCGAAAGTTTGGACTCCACGCTCAGGTAGTGGTTGTCGGGCAGCAGCACGGGGCCGTCGCCGATGGGGGT
GTTCTGCTGGTAGTGGTAGGCGAGCTGCACGCCGCCGTCCTCGATGTTGTGGCGGATGTGGAAGTTCGCC
TTGATGCCGTTCTTCTGCTTGTCGGCCTTGATATAGACGTTGATCTTCAGGCCCATCAGGCGGCCGATGA
TCTTCACGGCGGTGGCCACCTCCTTGAAGGTCTTCTTGCGACGCGTGTGATGATGGTGATGATGCATCTC
CTCCTTGCTGATGCTCTCGAACTTCTTGATCAGGTCGGCCACACCCATGGTGGCGGATCCTAGTATAACT
TCGTATAGGATACTTTATACGAAGTTATCATTGGGATTCTTCCTATTTTGATCCAAGCATCACCATCGAC
CCTCTAGTCCAGATCTCACCATCGACCCATAACTTCGTATAGCATACATTATACGAAGTTATGTCCCTCG
AAGAGGTTCGAATTCGATATCAAGCTTATCGATAATCAACCTCTGGATTACAAAATTTGTGAAAGATTGA
CTGGTATTCTTAACTATGTTGCTCCTTTTACGCTATGTGGATACGCTGCTTTAATGCCTTTGTATCATGC
TATTGCTTCCCGTATGGCTTTCATTTTCTCCTCCTTGTATAAATCCTGGTTGCTGTCTCTTTATGAGGAG
TTGTGGCCCGTTGTCAGGCAACGTGGCGTGGTGTGCACTGTGTTTGCTGACGCAACCCCCACTGGTTGGG
GCATTGCCACCACCTGTCAGCTCCTTTCCGGGACTTTCGCTTTCCCCCTCCCTATTGCCACGGCGGAACT
CATCGCCGCCTGCCTTGCCCGCTGCTGGACAGGGGCTCGGCTGTTGGGCACTGACAATTCCGTGGTGTTG
TCGGGGAAATCATCGTCCTTTCCTTGGCTGCTCGCCTGTGTTGCCACCTGGATTCTGCGCGGGACGTCCT
TCTGCTACGTCCCTTCGGCCCTCAATCCAGCGGACCTTCCTTCCCGCGGCCTGCTGCCGGCTCTGCGGCC
TCTTCCGCGTCTTCGCCTTCGCCCTCAGACGAGTCGGATCTCCCTTTGGGCCGCCTCCCCGCATCGATAC
CGTCGACCCGGGCGGCCGCTTCGAGCAGACATGATAAGATACATTGATGAGTTTGGACAAACCACAACTA
GAATGCAGTGAAAAAAATGCTTTATTTGTGAAATTTGTGATGCTATTGCTTTATTTGTAACCATTATAAG
CTGCAATAAACAAGTTAACAACAACAATTGCATTCATTTTATGTTTCAGGTTCAGGGGGAGATGTGGGAG
GTTTTTTAAAGCAAGTAAAACCTCTACAAATGTGGTAAAATCGATAAGGATCTTCCTAGAGCATGGCTAC
GTAGATAAGTAGCATGGCGGGTTAATCATTAACTACAAGGAACCCCTAGTGATGGAGTTGGCCACTCCCT
CTCTGCGCGCTCGCTCGCTCACTGAGGCCGGGCGACCAAAGGTCGCCCGACGCCCGGGCTTTGCCCGGGC
GGCCTCAGTGAGCGAGCGAGCGCGCAGCTGCATTAATGAATCGGCCAACGCGCGGGGAGAGGCGGTTTGC
GTATTGGGCGCTCTTCCGCTTCCTCGCTCACTGACTCGCTGCGCTCGGTCGTTCGGCTGCGGCGAGCGGT
ATCAGCTCACTCAAAGGCGGTAATACGGTTATCCACAGAATCAGGGGATAACGCAGGAAAGAACATGTGA
GCAAAAGGCCAGCAAAAGGCCAGGAACCGTAAAAAGGCCGCGTTGCTGGCGTTTTTCCATAGGCTCCGCC
CCCCTGACGAGCATCACAAAAATCGACGCTCAAGTCAGAGGTGGCGAAACCCGACAGGACTATAAAGATA
CCAGGCGTTTCCCCCTGGAAGCTCCCTCGTGCGCTCTCCTGTTCCGACCCTGCCGCTTACCGGATACCTG
TCCGCCTTTCTCCCTTCGGGAAGCGTGGCGCTTTCTCATAGCTCACGCTGTAGGTATCTCAGTTCGGTGT
AGGTCGTTCGCTCCAAGCTGGGCTGTGTGCACGAACCCCCCGTTCAGCCCGACCGCTGCGCCTTATCCGG
TAACTATCGTCTTGAGTCCAACCCGGTAAGACACGACTTATCGCCACTGGCAGCAGCCACTGGTAACAGG
ATTAGCAGAGCGAGGTATGTAGGCGGTGCTACAGAGTTCTTGAAGTGGTGGCCTAACTACGGCTACACTA
GAAGAACAGTATTTGGTATCTGCGCTCTGCTGAAGCCAGTTACCTTCGGAAAAAGAGTTGGTAGCTCTTG
ATCCGGCAAACAAACCACCGCTGGTAGCGGTGGTTTTTTTGTTTGCAAGCAGCAGATTACGCGCAGAAAA
AAAGGATCTCAAGAAGATCCTTTGATCTTTTCTACGGGGTCTGACGCTCAGTGGAACGAAAACTCACGTT
AAGGGATTTTGGTCATGAGATTATCAAAAAGGATCTTCACCTAGATCCTTTTAAATTAAAAATGAAGTTT
TAAATCAATCTAAAGTATATATGAGTAAACTTGGTCTGACAGTTACCAATGCTTAATCAGTGAGGCACCT
ATCTCAGCGATCTGTCTATTTCGTTCATCCATAGTTGCCTGACTCCCCGTCGTGTAGATAACTACGATAC
GGGAGGGCTTACCATCTGGCCCCAGTGCTGCAATGATACCGCGAGACCCACGCTCACCGGCTCCAGATTT
ATCAGCAATAAACCAGCCAGCCGGAAGGGCCGAGCGCAGAAGTGGTCCTGCAACTTTATCCGCCTCCATC
CAGTCTATTAATTGTTGCCGGGAAGCTAGAGTAAGTAGTTCGCCAGTTAATAGTTTGCGCAACGTTGTTG
CCATTGCTACAGGCATCGTGGTGTCACGCTCGTCGTTTGGTATGGCTTCATTCAGCTCCGGTTCCCAACG
ATCAAGGCGAGTTACATGATCCCCCATGTTGTGCAAAAAAGCGGTTAGCTCCTTCGGTCCTCCGATCGTT
GTCAGAAGTAAGTTGGCCGCAGTGTTATCACTCATGGTTATGGCAGCACTGCATAATTCTCTTACTGTCA
TGCCATCCGTAAGATGCTTTTCTGTGACTGGTGAGTACTCAACCAAGTCATTCTGAGAATAGTGTATGCG
GCGACCGAGTTGCTCTTGCCCGGCGTCAATACGGGATAATACCGCGCCACATAGCAGAACTTTAAAAGTG
CTCATCATTGGAAAACGTTCTTCGGGGCGAAAACTCTCAAGGATCTTACCGCTGTTGAGATCCAGTTCGA
TGTAACCCACTCGTGCACCCAACTGATCTTCAGCATCTTTTACTTTCACCAGCGTTTCTGGGTGAGCAAA
AACAGGAAGGCAAAATGCCGCAAAAAAGGGAATAAGGGCGACACGGAAATGTTGAATACTCATACTCTTC
CTTTTTCAATATTATTGAAGCATTTATCAGGGTTATTGTCTCATGAGCGGATACATATTTGAATGTATTT
AGAAAAATAAACAAATAGGGGTTCCGCGCACATTTCCCCGAAAAGTGCCACCTAAATTGTAAGCGTTAAT
ATTTTGTTAAAATTCGCGTTAAATTTTTGTTAAATCAGCTCATTTTTTAACCAATAGGCCGAAATCGGCA
AAATCCCTTATAAATCAAAAGAATAGACCGAGATAGGGT
[37 nt withheld, positions 5990-6026]
AAAGAACGTGGACTCCAACGTCAAAGG
[49 nt withheld, positions 6054-6102]
T
[91 nt withheld, positions 6104-6194]
G
[124 nt withheld, positions 6196-6319]
CCCATTCGCCATTCAGGCTGCGCAACT
